>Addgene plasmid #160104 | pLX304_zeo_mmFbxw7_R505C | addgene full sequence | sequence record 314305 | Addgene NGS Result
TTGCGCCTTTTCCAAGGCAGCCCTGGGTTTGCGCAGGGACGCGGCTGCTCTGGGCGTGGTTCCGGGAAAC
GCAGCGGCGCCGACCCTGGGTCTCGCACATTCTTCACGTCCGTTCGCAGCGTCACCCGGATCTTCGCCGC
TACCCTTGTGGGCCCCCCGGCGACGCTTCCTGCTCCGCCCCTAAGTCGGGAAGGTTCCTTGCGGTTCGCG
GCGTGCCGGACGTGACAAACGGAAGCCGCACGTCTCACTAGTACCCTCGCAGACGGACAGCGCCAGGGAG
CAATGGCAGCGCGCCGACCGCGATGGGCTGTGGCCAATAGCGGCTGCTCAGCAGGGCGCGCCGAGAGCAG
CGGCCGGGAAGGGGCGGTGCGGGAGGCGGGGTGTGGGGCGGTAGTGTGGGCCCTGTTCCTGCCCGCGCGG
TGTTCCGCATTCTGCAAGCCTCCGGAGCGCACGTCGGCAGTCGGCTCCCTCGTTGACCGAATCACCGACC
TCTCTCCCCAGGGGGTACCACCATGGCCAAGTTGACCAGTGCCGTTCCGGTGCTCACCGCGCGCGACGTC
GCCGGAGCGGTCGAGTTCTGGACCGACCGGCTCGGGTTCTCCCGGGACTTCGTGGAGGACGACTTCGCCG
GTGTGGTCCGGGACGACGTGACCCTGTTCATCAGCGCGGTCCAGGACCAGGTGGTGCCGGACAACACCCT
GGCCTGGGTGTGGGTGCGCGGCCTGGACGAGCTGTACGCCGAGTGGTCGGAGGTCGTGTCCACGAACTTC
CGGGACGCCTCCGGGCCGGCCATGACCGAGATCGGCGAGCAGCCGTGGGGGCGGGAGTTCGCCCTGCGCG
ACCCGGCCGGCAACTGCGTGCACTTCGTGGCCGAGGAGCAGGACTGACTGCAGCTGCAGTAGTAAGAATT
CTAGATCTTGAGACAAATGGCAGTATTCATCCACAATTTTAAAAGAAAAGGGGGGATTGGGGGGTACAGT
GCAGGGGAAAGAATAGTAGACATAATAGCAACAGACATACAAACTAAAGAATTACAAAAACAAATTACAA
AAATTCAAAATTTTCGGGTTTATTACAGGGACAGCAGAGATCCACTTTGGCGCCGGCTCGAGGGGGCCCG
GGGTTATTAATAGTAATCAATTACGGGGTCATTAGTTCATAGCCCATATATGGAGTTCCGCGTTACATAA
CTTACGGTAAATGGCCCGCCTGGCTGACCGCCCAACGACCCCCGCCCATTGACGTCAATAATGACGTATG
TTCCCATAGTAACGCCAATAGGGACTTTCCATTGACGTCAATGGGTGGAGTATTTACGGTAAACTGCCCA
CTTGGCAGTACATCAAGTGTATCATATGCCAAGTACGCCCCCTATTGACGTCAATGACGGTAAATGGCCC
GCCTGGCATTATGCCCAGTACATGACCTTATGGGACTTTCCTACTTGGCAGTACATCTACGTATTAGTCA
TCGCTATTACCATGGTGATGCGGTTTTGGCAGTACATCAATGGGCGTGGATAGCGGTTTGACTCACGGGG
ATTTCCAAGTCTCCACCCCATTGACGTCAATGGGAGTTTGTTTTGGCACCAAAATCAACGGGACTTTCCA
AAATGTCGTAACAACTCCGCCCCATTGACGCAAATGGGCGGTAGGCGTGTACGGTGGGAGGTCTATATAA
GCAGAGCTCTCTGGCTAACTGTCGGGATCAACAAGTTTGTACAAAAAAGCAGGCTTTAAAGGAACCAATT
CAGTCGACTGGATCCGGTACCGAATTCGCGGCCGCATGAATCAGGAACTGCTCTCTGTGGGCAGCAAAAG
ACGACGAACTGGAGGCTCTCTGAGAGGGAATGCTTCCTCAAGCCAGGTTGATGAGGGACAGATGAATCGC
GTGGTTGAGGAGGATCCACAGCAGCAAGCGAGACATCAAGAGGAGGAGCACACTGCGCGGAATGGTGAAC
TTGTGGGTGCAAACCCTAGGCCTGGAGACCAGAACGATACCCAGCAAGGACAAGTGGAGGAAAATAATAA
CCGCTTTATTTCAGTAGATGAGGACTCTTCGGGAAATCAGGAAGAGCAAGAGGAAGATGAAGAGCATGCT
GGGGAACAGGAGGAGGAAGAGGAGGAAGAGGAAGAGGAGGAGGAGATGGACCAGGAGAGTGATGATTTTG
ATCCGTCTGATGACAGTAGCAGAGAAGATGAACATACGCACAATAGCAATGTCACAAACTGCAGTAGTGT
CTCGGACCTGCCCGCTCACCAGCTCTCCTCTCCATTCTATACAAAGACAACAAAAATGAAAAGAAAGTTG
GACCATGGTTCTGAAGTTCGTTCCTTTTCTTTGGGAAAGAAACCATGCAAAGTCTCAGATTATACCAGTA
CCACTGGCCTTGTACCATGTTCAGCAACACCAACAACTTTTGGGGACCTGAGAGCAGCCAATGGGCAAGG
GCAGCAGCGGCGGAGGATTACATCTGTCCAACCACCCACAGGCCTTCAAGAGTGGCTGAAAATGTTTCAG
AGCTGGAGCGGACCAGAGAAGTTGCTGGCTTTAGATGAGCTCATTGACAGCTGTGAACCAACACAAGTGA
AGCATATGATGCAAGTGATAGAGCCCCAGTTCCAGCGAGACTTCATCTCCTTGCTTCCTAAAGAGTTGGC
ACTCTATGTGCTTTCATTCCTGGAACCCAAAGACCTGCTGCAAGCGGCTCAGACTTGTCGATACTGGAGA
ATTTTGGCTGAGGATAACCTTCTCTGGAGAGAGAAATGTAAAGAAGAGGGGATTGATGAACCGTTGCACA
TCAAGAGAAGAAAAATAATAAAACCAGGTTTCATACACAGCCCATGGAAGAGTGCGTATATCAGACAGCA
CAGAATTGATACAAACTGGAGACGAGGAGAACTCAAATCTCCTAAGGTGCTGAAAGGGCATGATGACCAT
GTGATCACATGCCTACAGTTTTGTGGCAACCGCATAGTTAGTGGTTCTGATGACAACACTTTAAAAGTTT
GGTCAGCGGTCACGGGCAAGTGTCTGAGAACGTTAGTGGGACATACAGGTGGAGTGTGGTCATCACAGAT
GAGAGACAATATCATCATCAGTGGATCGACTGACCGGACTCTCAAAGTGTGGAATGCTGAAACTGGAGAG
TGTATACATACTTTATATGGGCACACTTCTACTGTACGGTGTATGCATCTCCATGAAAAAAGGGTTGTAA
GCGGTTCTCGAGATGCCACTCTCAGGGTTTGGGATATTGAGACCGGCCAGTGTTTACACGTCCTGATGGG
TCACGTAGCAGCGGTCTGCTGCGTTCAGTATGATGGCAGGAGGGTTGTTAGTGGAGCTTATGATTTTATG
GTGAAGGTGTGGGATCCAGAGACTGAGACCTGTCTACACACGTTACAGGGACACACTAATAGAGTCTATT
CATTACAGTTTGATGGCATCCATGTGGTGAGTGGATCTCTTGATACATCAATCCGAGTCTGGGATGTGGA
GACAGGGAATTGTATTCACACGCTAACAGGACACCAGTCATTAACGAGTGGAATGGAACTCAAAGACAAT
ATTCTTGTCTCTGGGAATGCAGATTCTACAGTTAAGATCTGGGATATCAAAACAGGACAGTGTTTACAAA
CTTTGCAAGGTCCCAGCAAGCATCAGAGCGCTGTGACCTGCTTACAGTTCAACAAGAACTTCGTAATTAC
CAGCTCAGACGACGGAACGGTCAAACTCTGGGACTTGAAAACGGGTGAATTTATCCGAAACCTCGTCACA
TTGGAGAGTGGGGGGAGCGGGGGAGTTGTGTGGCGGATCAGGGCCTCAAACACAAAGCTGGTGTGTGCAG
TCGGGAGTCGGAATGGAACTGAGGAAACCAAGCTCCTGGTGCTGGACTTTGATGTGGACATGAAATGATC
TAGACCCAGCTTTCTTGTACAAAGTGGTTGGTAAGCCTATCCCTAACCCTCTCCTCGGTCTCGATTCTAC
GTAGTAATGAGCTAGCGCTAACCGGTGGCGCGTTAAGTCGACAATCAACCTCTGGATTACAAAATTTGTG
AAAGATTGACTGGTATTCTTAACTATGTTGCTCCTTTTACGCTATGTGGATACGCTGCTTTAATGCCTTT
GTATCATGCTATTGCTTCCCGTATGGCTTTCATTTTCTCCTCCTTGTATAAATCCTGGTTGCTGTCTCTT
TATGAGGAGTTGTGGCCCGTTGTCAGGCAACGTGGCGTGGTGTGCACTGTGTTTGCTGACGCAACCCCCA
CTGGTTGGGGCATTGCCACCACCTGTCAGCTCCTTTCCGGGACTTTCGCTTTCCCCCTCCCTATTGCCAC
GGCGGAACTCATCGCCGCCTGCCTTGCCCGCTGCTGGACAGGGGCTCGGCTGTTGGGCACTGACAATTCC
GTGGTGTTGTCGGGGAAATCATCGTCCTTTCCTTGGCTGCTCGCCTGTGTTGCCACCTGGATTCTGCGCG
GGACGTCCTTCTGCTACGTCCCTTCGGCCCTCAATCCAGCGGACCTTCCTTCCCGCGGCCTGCTGCCGGC
TCTGCGGCCTCTTCCGCGTCTTCGCCTTCGCCCTCAGACGAGTCGGATCTCCCTTTGGGCCGCCTCCCCG
CGTCGACTTTAAGACCAATGACTTACAAGGCAGCTGTAGATCTTAGCCACTTTTTAAAAGAAAAGGGGGG
ACTGGAAGGGCTAATTCACTCCCAACGAAGACAAGATCTGCTTTTTGCTTGTACTGGGTCTCTCTGGTTA
GACCAGATCTGAGCCTGGGAGCTCTCTGGCTAACTAGGGAACCCACTGCTTAAGCCTCAATAAAGCTTGC
CTTGAGTGCTTCAAGTAGTGTGTGCCCGTCTGTTGTGTGACTCTGGTAACTAGAGATCCCTCAGACCCTT
TTAGTCAGTGTGGAAAATCTCTAGCAGTACGTATAGTAGTTCATGTCATCTTATTATTCAGTATTTATAA
CTTGCAAAGAAATGAATATCAGAGAGTGAGAGGAACTTGTTTATTGCAGCTTATAATGGTTACAAATAAA
GCAATAGCATCACAAATTTCACAAATAAAGCATTTTTTTCACTGCATTCTAGTTGTGGTTTGTCCAAACT
CATCAATGTATCTTATCATGTCTGGCTCTAGCTATCCCGCCCCTAACTCCGCCCATCCCGCCCCTAACTC
CGCCCAGTTCCGCCCATTCTCCGCCCCATGGCTGACTAATTTTTTTTATTTATGCAGAGGCCGAGGCCGC
CTCGGCCTCTGAGCTATTCCAGAAGTAGTGAGGAGGCTTTTTTGGAGGCCTAGGGACGTACCCAATTCGC
CCTATAGTGAGTCGTATTACGCGCGCTCACTGGCCGTCGTTTTACAACGTCGTGACTGGGAAAACCCTGG
CGTTACCCAACTTAATCGCCTTGCAGCACATCCCCCTTTCGCCAGCTGGCGTAATAGCGAAGAGGCCCGC
ACCGATCGCCCTTCCCAACAGTTGCGCAGCCTGAATGGCGAATGGG
[124 nt withheld, positions 5507-5630]
C
[91 nt withheld, positions 5632-5722]
A
[49 nt withheld, positions 5724-5772]
CCTTTGACGTTGGAGTCCACGTTCTTT
[37 nt withheld, positions 5800-5836]
ACCCTATCTCGGTCTATTCTTTTGATTTATAAGGGATTTTGCCGATTTCGGCCTATTGGTTAAAAAATGA
GCTGATTTAACAAAAATTTAACGCGAATTTTAACAAAATATTAACGCTTACAATTTAGGTGGCACTTTTC
GGGGAAATGTGCGCGGAACCCCTATTTGTTTATTTTTCTAAATACATTCAAATATGTATCCGCTCATGAG
ACAATAACCCTGATAAATGCTTCAATAATATTGAAAAAGGAAGAGTATGAGTATTCAACATTTCCGTGTC
GCCCTTATTCCCTTTTTTGCGGCATTTTGCCTTCCTGTTTTTGCTCACCCAGAAACGCTGGTGAAAGTAA
AAGATGCTGAAGATCAGTTGGGTGCACGAGTGGGTTACATCGAACTGGATCTCAACAGCGGTAAGATCCT
TGAGAGTTTTCGCCCCGAAGAACGTTTTCCAATGATGAGCACTTTTAAAGTTCTGCTATGTGGCGCGGTA
TTATCCCGTATTGACGCCGGGCAAGAGCAACTCGGTCGCCGCATACACTATTCTCAGAATGACTTGGTTG
AGTACTCACCAGTCACAGAAAAGCATCTTACGGATGGCATGACAGTAAGAGAATTATGCAGTGCTGCCAT
AACCATGAGTGATAACACTGCGGCCAACTTACTTCTGACAACGATCGGAGGACCGAAGGAGCTAACCGCT
TTTTTGCACAACATGGGGGATCATGTAACTCGCCTTGATCGTTGGGAACCGGAGCTGAATGAAGCCATAC
CAAACGACGAGCGTGACACCACGATGCCTGTAGCAATGGCAACAACGTTGCGCAAACTATTAACTGGCGA
ACTACTTACTCTAGCTTCCCGGCAACAATTAATAGACTGGATGGAGGCGGATAAAGTTGCAGGACCACTT
CTGCGCTCGGCCCTTCCGGCTGGCTGGTTTATTGCTGATAAATCTGGAGCCGGTGAGCGTGGGTCTCGCG
GTATCATTGCAGCACTGGGGCCAGATGGTAAGCCCTCCCGTATCGTAGTTATCTACACGACGGGGAGTCA
GGCAACTATGGATGAACGAAATAGACAGATCGCTGAGATAGGTGCCTCACTGATTAAGCATTGGTAACTG
TCAGACCAAGTTTACTCATATATACTTTAGATTGATTTAAAACTTCATTTTTAATTTAAAAGGATCTAGG
TGAAGATCCTTTTTGATAATCTCATGACCAAAATCCCTTAACGTGAGTTTTCGTTCCACTGAGCGTCAGA
CCCCGTAGAAAAGATCAAAGGATCTTCTTGAGATCCTTTTTTTCTGCGCATAATCTGCTGCTTGCAAACA
AAAAAACCACCGCTACCAGCGGTGGTTTGTTTGCCGGATCAAGAGCTACCAACTCTTTTTCCGAAGGTAA
CTGGCTTCAGCAGAGCGCAGATACCAAATACTGTTCTTCTAGTGTAGCCGTAGTTAGGCCACCACTTCAA
GAACTCTGTAGCACCGCCTACATACCTCGCTCTGCTAATCCTGTTACCAGTGGCTGCTGCCAGTGGCGAT
AAGTCGTGTCTTACCGGGTTGGACTCAAGACGATAGTTACCGGATAAGGCGCAGCGGTCGGGCTGAACGG
GGGGTTCGTGCACACAGCCCAGCTTGGAGCGAACGACCTACACCGAACTGAGATACCTACAGCGTGAGCT
ATGAGAAAGCGCCACGCTTCCCGAAGGGAGAAAGGCGGACAGGTATCCGGTAAGCGGCAGGGTCGGAACA
GGAGAGCGCACGAGGGAGCTTCCAGGGGGAAACGCCTGGTATCTTTATAGTCCTGTCGGGTTTCGCCACC
TCTGACTTGAGCGTCGATTTTTGTGATGCTCGTCAGGGGGGCGGAGCCTATGGAAAAACGCCAGCAACGC
GGCCTTTTTACGGTTCCTGGCCTTTTGCTGGCCTTTTGCTCACATGTTCTTTCCTGCGTTATCCCCTGAT
TCTGTGGATAACCGTATTACCGCCTTTGAGTGAGCTGATACCGCTCGCCGCAGCCGAACGACCGAGCGCA
GCGAGTCAGTGAGCGAGGAAGCGGAAGAGCGCCCAATACGCAAACCGCCTCTCCCCGCGCGTTGGCCGAT
TCATTAATGCAGCTGGCACGACAGGTTTCCCGACTGGAAAGCGGGCAGTGAGCGCAACGCAATTAATGTG
AGTTAGCTCACTCATTAGGCACCCCAGGCTTTACACTTTATGCTTCCGGCTCGTATGTTGTGTGGAATTG
TGAGCGGATAACAATTTCACACAGGAAACAGCTATGACCATGATTACGCCAAGCGCGCAATTAACCCTCA
CTAAAGGGAACAAAAGCTGGAGCTGCAAGCTTAATGTAGTCTTATGCAATACTCTTGTAGTCTTGCAACA
TGGTAACGATGAGTTAGCAACATGCCTTACAAGGAGAGAAAAAGCACCGTGCATGCCGATTGGTGGAAGT
AAGGTGGTACGATCGTGCCTTATTAGGAAGGCAACAGACGGGTCTGACATGGATTGGACGAACCACTGAA
TTGCCGCATTGCAGAGATATTGTATTTAAGTGCCTAGCTCGATACATAAACGGGTCTCTCTGGTTAGACC
AGATCTGAGCCTGGGAGCTCTCTGGCTAACTAGGGAACCCACTGCTTAAGCCTCAATAAAGCTTGCCTTG
AGTGCTTCAAGTAGTGTGTGCCCGTCTGTTGTGTGACTCTGGTAACTAGAGATCCCTCAGACCCTTTTAG
TCAGTGTGGAAAATCTCTAGCAGTGGCGCCCGAACAGGGACTTGAAAGCGAAAGGGAAACCAGAGGAGCT
CTCTCGACGCAGGACTCGGCTTGCTGAAGCGCGCACGGCAAGAGGCGAGGGGCGGCGACTGGTGAGTACG
CCAAAAATTTTGACTAGCGGAGGCTAGAAGGAGAGAGATGGGTGCGAGAGCGTCAGTATTAAGCGGGGGA
GAATTAGATCGCGATGGGAAAAAATTCGGTTAAGGCCAGGGGGAAAGAAAAAATATAAATTAAAACATAT
AGTATGGGCAAGCAGGGAGCTAGAACGATTCGCAGTTAATCCTGGCCTGTTAGAAACATCAGAAGGCTGT
AGACAAATACTGGGACAGCTACAACCATCCCTTCAGACAGGATCAGAAGAACTTAGATCATTATATAATA
CAGTAGCAACCCTCTATTGTGTGCATCAAAGGATAGAGATAAAAGACACCAAGGAAGCTTTAGACAAGAT
AGAGGAAGAGCAAAACAAAAGTAAGACCACCGCACAGCAAGCGGCCGCTGATCTTCAGACCTGGAGGAGG
AGATATGAGGGACAATTGGAGAAGTGAATTATATAAATATAAAGTAGTAAAAATTGAACCATTAGGAGTA
GCACCCACCAAGGCAAAGAGAAGAGTGGTGCAGAGAGAAAAAAGAGCAGTGGGAATAGGAGCTTTGTTCC
TTGGGTTCTTGGGAGCAGCAGGAAGCACTATGGGCGCAGCGTCAATGACGCTGACGGTACAGGCCAGACA
ATTATTGTCTGGTATAGTGCAGCAGCAGAACAATTTGCTGAGGGCTATTGAGGCGCAACAGCATCTGTTG
CAACTCACAGTCTGGGGCATCAAGCAGCTCCAGGCAAGAATCCTGGCTGTGGAAAGATACCTAAAGGATC
AACAGCTCCTGGGGATTTGGGGTTGCTCTGGAAAACTCATTTGCACCACTGCTGTGCCTTGGAATGCTAG
TTGGAGTAATAAATCTCTGGAACAGATTTGGAATCACACGACCTGGATGGAGTGGGACAGAGAAATTAAC
AATTACACAAGCTTAATACACTCCTTAATTGAAGAATCGCAAAACCAGCAAGAAAAGAATGAACAAGAAT
TATTGGAATTAGATAAATGGGCAAGTTTGTGGAATTGGTTTAACATAACAAATTGGCTGTGGTATATAAA
ATTATTCATAATGATAGTAGGAGGCTTGGTAGGTTTAAGAATAGTTTTTGCTGTACTTTCTATAGTGAAT
AGAGTTAGGCAGGGATATTCACCATTATCGTTTCAGACCCACCTCCCAACCCCGAGGGGACCC
Features (pLannotate 1.2.2; 31 found; start..end, strand, type, name):
      1..501     +  promoter       hPGK promoter: human phosphoglycerate kinase 1 promoter
    513..887     +  CDS            BleoR: antibiotic-binding protein; Sh ble from Streptoalloteichus hindustanus; confers resistance to bleomycin, phleomycin, and Zeocin™
    947..1064    +  misc_feature   cPPT/CTS: central polypurine tract and central termination sequence of HIV-1
   1181..1484    +  enhancer       CMV enhancer: human cytomegalovirus immediate early enhancer
   1485..1688    +  promoter       CMV promoter: human cytomegalovirus (CMV) immediate early promoter
   1711..1735    +  protein_bind   attB1: mutant version of attB; recombination site for the Gateway® BP reaction BP Clonase™
   1786..3915    +  CDS            Fbxw7: FBXW7_MOUSE - Also known as Fbw7 From Mus musculus (Mouse).
   3924..3948    -  protein_bind   attB2: mutant version of attB; recombination site for the Gateway® BP reaction BP Clonase™
   3950..3991    +  CDS            V5 tag: epitope tag from simian virus 5
   4033..4621    +  misc_feature   WPRE: woodchuck hepatitis virus posttranscriptional regulatory element
   4672..4691    +  misc_feature   cPPT/CTS (fragment): central polypurine tract and central termination sequence of HIV-1
   4693..4926    +  LTR            3' LTR (ΔU3): self-inactivating 3' long terminal repeat (LTR) from HIV-1
   5004..5125    +  polyA_signal   SV40 poly(A) signal: SV40 polyadenylation signal
   5165..5300    +  rep_origin     SV40 ori: SV40 origin of replication
   5321..5339    -  promoter       T7 promoter: promoter for bacteriophage T7 RNA polymerase
   5347..5502    +  CDS            lacZα (fragment): LacZα fragment of β-galactosidase; lacZ fragment
   5507..5935    +  rep_origin     f1 ori (sequence partly withheld): f1 bacteriophage origin of replication; arrow indicates direction of (+) strand synthesis
   5988..6092    +  promoter       AmpR promoter: bla
   6093..6953    +  CDS            AmpR: β-lactamase; bla; confers resistance to ampicillin, carbenicillin, and related antibiotics
   7124..7712    +  rep_origin     ori: high-copy-number ColE1/pMB1/pBR322/pUC origin of replication
   7895..7987    +  CDS            lacI (fragment): lac repressor; lacI; The lac repressor binds to the lac operator to inhibit transcription in E. coli. This inhibition can be relieved by adding lactose or isopropyl-β-D-thiogalactopyranoside (IPTG).
   8000..8021    +  protein_bind   CAP binding site: CAP binding activates transcription in the presence of cAMP. E. coli catabolite activator protein
   8036..8066    +  promoter       lac promoter: promoter for the E. coli lac operon
   8074..8090    +  protein_bind   lac operator: The lac repressor binds to the lac operator to inhibit transcription in E. coli. This inhibition can be relieved by adding lactose or isopropyl-β-D-thiogalactopyranoside (IPTG). lac repressor encoded by lacI
   8135..8153    +  promoter       T3 promoter: promoter for bacteriophage T3 RNA polymerase
   8181..8407    +  promoter       RSV promoter: Rous sarcoma virus enhancer/promoter
   8408..8588    +  LTR            5' LTR (truncated): truncated 5' long terminal repeat (LTR) from HIV-1
   8635..8760    +  misc_feature   HIV-1 Ψ: packaging signal of human immunodeficiency virus type 1
   8744..9107    +  CDS            HIV-1 gag (fragment): gag protein from human immunodeficiency virus 1; gag
   9253..9486    +  misc_feature   RRE: The Rev response element (RRE) of HIV-1 allows for Rev-dependent mRNA export from the nucleus to the cytoplasm.
   9863..9889    +  CDS            Rev (fragment): human immunodeficiency virus 1 (HIV-1) Rev protein; rev; enhances nuclear export of unspliced and incompletely spliced viral mRNAs
