[The description below was written by a language model from this plasmid's Addgene catalogue record and pLannotate feature annotations shown in this document.]
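Description:
pLX304_zeo_mmFbxw7_R505C is a lentiviral mammalian expression plasmid built on a pLX304 backbone in which the mammalian selection marker is zeocin resistance. It is propagated in E. coli through a high-copy ColE1/pUC-type origin with ampicillin selection (AmpR, β-lactamase). An f1 origin, an SV40 origin and poly(A) signal, and remnants of lac and phage promoter elements sit in the bacterial backbone. The viral portion has the layout of a third-generation, self-inactivating HIV-1 transfer vector. An RSV promoter drives a truncated 5' LTR, followed by the Ψ packaging signal with a partial gag sequence, the Rev response element for Rev-dependent nuclear export of the genomic RNA, a cPPT/CTS element, and a ΔU3 3' LTR that disables LTR promoter activity after integration.

Between the LTRs are two independent expression units. A human PGK promoter drives the Sh ble gene (BleoR), which allows transduced cells to be selected with zeocin. Downstream, the CMV enhancer/promoter drives the mouse Fbxw7 alpha coding sequence, which was inserted by Gateway recombination and is therefore flanked by attB1 and attB2 sites. A V5 epitope tag lies just after attB2, positioned for a C-terminal fusion, although the record does not state whether the insert reads through into it. A WPRE follows to enhance transcript stability and expression. The insert carries the R505C substitution, described by the depositor as a loss-of-function mutation. The construct is intended for stable or transient expression of this mutant Fbxw7 in mammalian cells. The associated publication concerns how Fbxw7 inactivation affects dsRNA sensing and resistance to PD-1 blockade.
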