Addgene plasmid #160104: pLX304_zeo_mmFbxw7_R505C
Purpose: Expresses murine Fbxw7 alpha with the R505C loss-of-function mutation in mammalian cells
Depositing lab: Rizwan Haq. Depositing organization: Dana-Farber Cancer Institute. Publication: Inactivation of Fbxw7 impairs dsRNA sensing and confers resistance to PD-1 blockade. Gstalder C, Liu D, Miao D, Lutterbach B, DeVine AL, Lin C, Shettigar M, Pancholi P, Buchbinder EI, Carter SL, Manos MP, Rojas-Rudilla V, Brennick R, Gjini E, Chen PH, Lako A, Rodig S, Yoon CH, Freeman GJ, Barbie DA, Hodi FS, Miles W, Van Allen EM, Haq R. Cancer Discov. 2020 May 5. pii: 2159-8290.CD-19-1416. doi: 10.1158/2159-8290.CD-19-1416. PubMed 32371478.
Backbone
  Vector backbone: pLX304 backbone
  Vector type: Mammalian Expression, Lentiviral
  Selectable markers: Zeocin
Growth in bacteria
  Bacterial resistance: Ampicillin, 100 μg/mL
  Growth temperature: 37°C
  Growth strain: NEB Stable
  Copy number: High Copy
Gene/Insert
  Gene/Insert name: Fbxw7 alpha R505C
  Species: M. musculus (mouse)
  Mutation: R505C
  Entrez Gene: Fbxw7 (a.k.a. 1110001A17Rik, AGO, Cdc4, Fbw7, Fbwd6, Fbx30, Fbxo30, Fbxw6, SEL-10)
  Cloning method: Gateway Cloning
  Sequencing primers: 5′ CMV-F; 3′ WPRE-R
Terms and licenses: Academic/Nonprofit Terms; Industry Terms: Not Available to Industry
How to cite: pLX304_zeo_mmFbxw7_R505C was a gift from Rizwan Haq (Addgene plasmid # 160104 ; http://n2t.net/addgene:160104 ; RRID:Addgene_160104)
